Addgene plasmid #108764: pBW2275_pCAG-PV1-PYL-L1-FlpO-28C-NLS-BGHpA
Purpose: Expresses aa28 to C-terminus of Flp recombinase fused to PYL CID
Depositing lab: Wilson Wong. Depositing organization: Boston University Main Campus. Publication: High-performance chemical- and light-inducible recombinases in mammalian cells and mice. Weinberg BH, Cho JH, Agarwal Y, Pham NTH, Caraballo LD, Walkosz M, Ortega C, Trexler M, Tague N, Law B, Benman WKJ, Letendre J, Beal J, Wong WW. Nat Commun. 2019 Oct 24;10(1):4845. doi: 10.1038/s41467-019-12800-7. PubMed 31649244.
Backbone
  Vector backbone: pCAGGS
  Vector type: Mammalian Expression, Cre/Lox, Synthetic Biology
Growth in bacteria
  Bacterial resistance: Ampicillin, 100 μg/mL
  Growth temperature: 37°C
  Growth strain: NEB Stable
  Copy number: High Copy
Gene/Insert
  Gene/Insert name: Flp recombinase fragment aa28 to C-terminus
  Species: Synthetic
  Promoter: pCAG
  Tag / fusion protein: PYL (N terminal on insert); NLS (C terminal on insert)
  Cloning method: Restriction Enzyme; 5′ cloning site KpnI (not destroyed); 3′ cloning site EcoRI (not destroyed)
Terms and licenses: Academic/Nonprofit Terms; Industry Terms: Not Available to Industry
Depositor comments: Please visit https://www.biorxiv.org/content/10.1101/747121v1 for bioRxiv preprint.
How to cite: pBW2275_pCAG-PV1-PYL-L1-FlpO-28C-NLS-BGHpA was a gift from Wilson Wong (Addgene plasmid # 108764 ; http://n2t.net/addgene:108764 ; RRID:Addgene_108764)
