[The description below was written by a language model from this plasmid's Addgene catalogue record and pLannotate feature annotations shown in this document.]
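Description:
pBW2275_pCAG-PV1-PYL-L1-FlpO-28C-NLS-BGHpA is a 7,060 nt mammalian expression plasmid built on the pCAGGS backbone. It encodes one half of a split, chemically inducible Flp recombinase. It is propagated in E. coli through a high-copy ColE1/pUC-type origin and selected with ampicillin via the AmpR (β-lactamase) gene. The backbone also carries an SV40 origin and SV40 poly(A) signal, along with small lac operator/promoter and lacI remnants that appear to be vector leftovers with no role in the payload.

Expression is driven by the CAG promoter, annotated here as the CMV enhancer, the chicken β-actin promoter and a chimeric β-actin/β-globin intron, which gives strong constitutive transcription in mammalian cells. The open reading frame begins with a fragment of Arabidopsis PYL1, an abscisic acid receptor used as a chemically induced dimerization (CID) domain. A short stretch annotated as a partial HA-tag match follows, probably part of the L1 linker region named in the construct. After it comes the mouse codon-optimized FLPo sequence from amino acid 28 to the C-terminus, with a C-terminal nuclear localization signal according to the catalogue entry. Transcripts terminate at a bGH poly(A) signal, and the native pCAGGS rabbit β-globin poly(A) region lies further downstream.

On its own this Flp fragment is expected to be inactive. The design implies co-expression with a complementary N-terminal Flp fragment fused to a PYL-binding partner, so that abscisic acid brings the halves together and restores recombination at FRT sites. The record does not name the partner construct. The "PV1" element in the plasmid name is likewise not explained. The plasmid belongs to a toolkit of chemical- and light-inducible recombinases for controlling gene expression in mammalian cells and mice.
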