Features (pLannotate 1.2.2; 21 found; start..end, strand, type, name):
     46..62      -  protein_bind   lac operator: The lac repressor binds to the lac operator to inhibit transcription in E. coli. This inhibition can be relieved by adding lactose or isopropyl-β-D-thiogalactopyranoside (IPTG). lac repressor encoded by lacI
     70..100     -  promoter       lac promoter: promoter for the E. coli lac operon
    115..136     -  protein_bind   CAP binding site: CAP binding activates transcription in the presence of cAMP. E. coli catabolite activator protein
    149..188     -  CDS            lacI (fragment): lac repressor; lacI; The lac repressor binds to the lac operator to inhibit transcription in E. coli. This inhibition can be relieved by adding lactose or isopropyl-β-D-thiogalactopyranoside (IPTG).
    195..217     +  promoter       SV40 promoter (fragment): SV40 enhancer and early promoter
    221..355     +  rep_origin     SV40 ori: SV40 origin of replication
    375..509     +  polyA_signal   SV40 poly(A) signal: SV40 polyadenylation signal
    511..565     -  CDS            lacI (fragment): lac repressor; lacI; The lac repressor binds to the lac operator to inhibit transcription in E. coli. This inhibition can be relieved by adding lactose or isopropyl-β-D-thiogalactopyranoside (IPTG).
    748..1336    -  rep_origin     ori: high-copy-number ColE1/pMB1/pBR322/pUC origin of replication
   1507..2367    -  CDS            AmpR: β-lactamase; bla; confers resistance to ampicillin, carbenicillin, and related antibiotics
   2368..2472    -  promoter       AmpR promoter: bla
   2503..2882    +  enhancer       CMV enhancer: human cytomegalovirus immediate early enhancer
   2884..3159    +  promoter       chicken β-actin promoter: No description available
   3160..4175    +  intron         chimeric intron: chimera between introns from chicken β-actin and rabbit β-globin
   4319..4849    +  CDS            PYL1 (fragment): PYL1_ARATH - Also known as RCAR12. Experimental evidence at protein level: Swiss-Prot protein existence level 1. Receptor for abscisic acid (ABA) required for ABA-mediated responses such as stomatal closure and germination inhibition. Inhibits the activity of group-A protein phosphatases type 2C (PP2Cs) when activated by ABA (PubMed:19407143, PubMed:19855379, PubMed:19893533, PubMed:19898420, PubMed:23844015, PubMed:21658606). Can be activated by both (-)-ABA and (+)-ABA (PubMed:23844015). From Arabidopsis thaliana (Mouse-ear cress).
   4850..4877    +  CDS            3xHA (fragment): three tandem HA epitope tags
   4918..6106    +  CDS            FLPo (fragment): nuclear-targeted site-specific recombinase FLPo is a mouse codon-optimized fusion between the SV40 nuclear localization signal and a thermostable version of the Saccharomyces cerevisiae site-specific recombinase FLP. Recombination occurs at FRT sequences.
   6137..6361    +  polyA_signal   bGH poly(A) signal: bovine growth hormone polyadenylation signal
   6365..6386    +  promoter       SV40 promoter (fragment): SV40 enhancer and early promoter
   6524..6595    +  CDS            HBB (fragment): HBB_PONPY - Experimental evidence at transcript level: Swiss-Prot protein existence level 2. Involved in oxygen transport from the lung to the various peripheral tissues. From Pongo pygmaeus (Bornean orangutan).
   6666..6721    +  polyA_signal   β-globin poly(A) signal: rabbit β-globin polyadenylation signal (Gil and Proudfoot, 1987)
>Addgene plasmid #108764 | pBW2275_pCAG-PV1-PYL-L1-FlpO-28C-NLS-BGHpA | depositor full sequence | sequence record 205045 | Full Sequence
CCCAAGCTTGGCGTAATCATGGTCATAGCTGTTTCCTGTGTGAAATTGTTATCCGCTCACAATTCCACAC
AACATACGAGCCGGAAGCATAAAGTGTAAAGCCTGGGGTGCCTAATGAGTGAGCTAACTCACATTAATTG
CGTTGCGCTCACTGCCCGCTTTCCAGTCGGGAAACCTGTCGTGCCAGCGGATCCGCATCTCAATTAGTCA
GCAACCATAGTCCCGCCCCTAACTCCGCCCAGTTCCGCCCATTCTCCGCCCCATGGCTGACTAATTTTTT
TTATTTATGCAGAGGCCGAGGCCGCCTCGGCCTCTGAGCTATTCCAGAAGTAGTGAGGAGGCTTTTTTGG
AGGCCTAGGCTTTTGCAAAAAGCTAACTTGTTTATTGCAGCTTATAATGGTTACAAATAAAGCAATAGCA
TCACAAATTTCACAAATAAAGCATTTTTTTCACTGCATTCTAGTTGTGGTTTGTCCAAACTCATCAATGT
ATCTTATCATGTCTGGATCCGCTGCATTAATGAATCGGCCAACGCGCGGGGAGAGGCGGTTTGCGTATTG
GGCGCTCTTCCGCTTCCTCGCTCACTGACTCGCTGCGCTCGGTCGTTCGGCTGCGGCGAGCGGTATCAGC
TCACTCAAAGGCGGTAATACGGTTATCCACAGAATCAGGGGATAACGCAGGAAAGAACATGTGAGCAAAA
GGCCAGCAAAAGGCCAGGAACCGTAAAAAGGCCGCGTTGCTGGCGTTTTTCCATAGGCTCCGCCCCCCTG
ACGAGCATCACAAAAATCGACGCTCAAGTCAGAGGTGGCGAAACCCGACAGGACTATAAAGATACCAGGC
GTTTCCCCCTGGAAGCTCCCTCGTGCGCTCTCCTGTTCCGACCCTGCCGCTTACCGGATACCTGTCCGCC
TTTCTCCCTTCGGGAAGCGTGGCGCTTTCTCATAGCTCACGCTGTAGGTATCTCAGTTCGGTGTAGGTCG
TTCGCTCCAAGCTGGGCTGTGTGCACGAACCCCCCGTTCAGCCCGACCGCTGCGCCTTATCCGGTAACTA
TCGTCTTGAGTCCAACCCGGTAAGACACGACTTATCGCCACTGGCAGCAGCCACTGGTAACAGGATTAGC
AGAGCGAGGTATGTAGGCGGTGCTACAGAGTTCTTGAAGTGGTGGCCTAACTACGGCTACACTAGAAGAA
CAGTATTTGGTATCTGCGCTCTGCTGAAGCCAGTTACCTTCGGAAAAAGAGTTGGTAGCTCTTGATCCGG
CAAACAAACCACCGCTGGTAGCGGTGGTTTTTTTGTTTGCAAGCAGCAGATTACGCGCAGAAAAAAAGGA
TCTCAAGAAGATCCTTTGATCTTTTCTACGGGGTCTGACGCTCAGTGGAACGAAAACTCACGTTAAGGGA
TTTTGGTCATGAGATTATCAAAAAGGATCTTCACCTAGATCCTTTTAAATTAAAAATGAAGTTTTAAATC
AATCTAAAGTATATATGAGTAAACTTGGTCTGACAGTTACCAATGCTTAATCAGTGAGGCACCTATCTCA
GCGATCTGTCTATTTCGTTCATCCATAGTTGCCTGACTCCCCGTCGTGTAGATAACTACGATACGGGAGG
GCTTACCATCTGGCCCCAGTGCTGCAATGATACCGCGAGACCCACGCTCACCGGCTCCAGATTTATCAGC
AATAAACCAGCCAGCCGGAAGGGCCGAGCGCAGAAGTGGTCCTGCAACTTTATCCGCCTCCATCCAGTCT
ATTAATTGTTGCCGGGAAGCTAGAGTAAGTAGTTCGCCAGTTAATAGTTTGCGCAACGTTGTTGCCATTG
CTACAGGCATCGTGGTGTCACGCTCGTCGTTTGGTATGGCTTCATTCAGCTCCGGTTCCCAACGATCAAG
GCGAGTTACATGATCCCCCATGTTGTGCAAAAAAGCGGTTAGCTCCTTCGGTCCTCCGATCGTTGTCAGA
AGTAAGTTGGCCGCAGTGTTATCACTCATGGTTATGGCAGCACTGCATAATTCTCTTACTGTCATGCCAT
CCGTAAGATGCTTTTCTGTGACTGGTGAGTACTCAACCAAGTCATTCTGAGAATAGTGTATGCGGCGACC
GAGTTGCTCTTGCCCGGCGTCAATACGGGATAATACCGCGCCACATAGCAGAACTTTAAAAGTGCTCATC
ATTGGAAAACGTTCTTCGGGGCGAAAACTCTCAAGGATCTTACCGCTGTTGAGATCCAGTTCGATGTAAC
CCACTCGTGCACCCAACTGATCTTCAGCATCTTTTACTTTCACCAGCGTTTCTGGGTGAGCAAAAACAGG
AAGGCAAAATGCCGCAAAAAAGGGAATAAGGGCGACACGGAAATGTTGAATACTCATACTCTTCCTTTTT
CAATATTATTGAAGCATTTATCAGGGTTATTGTCTCATGAGCGGATACATATTTGAATGTATTTAGAAAA
ATAAACAAATAGGGGTTCCGCGCACATTTCCCCGAAAAGTGCCACCTGGGTCGACATTGATTATTGACTA
GTTATTAATAGTAATCAATTACGGGGTCATTAGTTCATAGCCCATATATGGAGTTCCGCGTTACATAACT
TACGGTAAATGGCCCGCCTGGCTGACCGCCCAACGACCCCCGCCCATTGACGTCAATAATGACGTATGTT
CCCATAGTAACGCCAATAGGGACTTTCCATTGACGTCAATGGGTGGAGTATTTACGGTAAACTGCCCACT
TGGCAGTACATCAAGTGTATCATATGCCAAGTACGCCCCCTATTGACGTCAATGACGGTAAATGGCCCGC
CTGGCATTATGCCCAGTACATGACCTTATGGGACTTTCCTACTTGGCAGTACATCTACGTATTAGTCATC
GCTATTACCATGGTCGAGGTGAGCCCCACGTTCTGCTTCACTCTCCCCATCTCCCCCCCCTCCCCACCCC
CAATTTTGTATTTATTTATTTTTTAATTATTTTGTGCAGCGATGGGGGCGGGGGGGGGGGGGGCGCGCGC
CAGGCGGGGCGGGGCGGGGCGAGGGGCGGGGCGGGGCGAGGCGGAAAGGTGCGGCGGCAGCCAATCAGAG
CGGCGCGCTCCGAAAGTTTCCTTTTATGGCGAGGCGGCGGCGGCGGCGGCCCTATAAAAAGCGAAGCGCG
CGGCGGGCGGGAGTCGCTGCGTTGCCTTCGCCCCGTGCCCCGCTCCGCGCCGCCTCGCGCCGCCCGCCCC
GGCTCTGACTGACCGCGTTACTCCCACAGGTGAGCGGGCGGGACGGCCCTTCTCCTCCGGGCTGTAATTA
GCGCTTGGTTTAATGACGGCTCGTTTCTTTTCTGTGGCTGCGTGAAAGCCTTAAAGGGCTCCGGGAGGGC
CCTTTGTGCGGGGGGGAGCGGCTCGGGGGGTGCGTGCGTGTGTGTGTGCGTGGGGAGCGCCGCGTGCGGC
TCCGCGCTGCCCGGCGGCTGTGAGCGCTGCGGGCGCGGCGCGGGGCTTTGTGCGCTCCGCAGTGTGCGCG
AGGGGAGCGCGGCCGGGGGCGGTGCCCCGCGGTGCGGGGGGGGCTGCGAGGGGAACAAAGGCTGCGTGCG
GGGTGTGTGCGTGGGGGGGTGAGCAGGGGGTGTGGGCGCGGCGGTCGGGCTGTAACCCCCCCCTGCACCC
CCCTCCCCGAGTTGCTGAGCACGGCCCGGCTTCGGGTGCGGGGCTCCGTACGGGGCGTGGCGCGGGGCTC
GCCGTGCCGGGCGGGGGGTGGCGGCAGGTGGGGGTGCCGGGCGGGGCGGGGCCGCCTCGGGCCGGGGAGG
GCTCGGGGGAGGGGCGCGGCGGCCCCCGGAGCGCCGGCGGCTGTCGAGGCGCGGCGAGCCGCAGCCATTG
CCTTTTATGGTAATCGTGCGAGAGGGCGCAGGGACTTCCTTTGTCCCAAATCTGTGCGGAGCCGAAATCT
GGGAGGCGCCGCCGCACCCCCTCTAGCGGGCGCGGGGCGAAGCGGTGCGGCGCCGGCAGGAAGGAAATGG
GCGGGGAGGGCCTTCGTGCGTCGCCGCGCCGCCGTCCCCTTCTCCCTCTCCAGCCTCGGGGCTGTCCGCG
GGGGGACGGCTGCCTTCGGGGGGGACGGGGCAGGGCGGGGTTCGGCTTCTGGCGTGTGACCGGCGGCTCT
AGAGCCTCTGCTAACCATGTTCATGCCTTCTTCTTTTTCCTACAGCTCCTGGGCAACGTGCTGGTTATTG
TGCTGTCTCATCATTTTGGCAAAGAATTGATTAATTCGAGCGAAGGCGCGCCCATTACTCGCATCCATTC
TCAGGCTGTCTCGTCTCGTCTCGCACGCGTGCCGCCACCATGGCGCCAACTCAAGACGAGTTCACCCAAC
TCTCCCAATCAATCGCCGAGTTCCACACGTACCAACTCGGTAACGGCCGTTGCTCATCTCTCCTAGCTCA
GCGAATCCACGCGCCGCCGGAAACAGTATGGTCCGTGGTGAGACGTTTCGATAGGCCACAGATTTACAAA
CACTTCATCAAAAGCTGTAACGTGAGTGAAGATTTCGAGATGCGAGTGGGATGCACGCGCGACGTGAACG
TGATAAGTGGATTACCGGCGAATACGTCTCGAGAGAGATTAGATCTGTTGGACGATGATCGGAGAGTGAC
TGGGTTTAGTATAACCGGTGGTGAACATAGGCTGAGGAATTATAAATCGGTTACGACGGTTCATAGATTT
GAGAAAGAAGAAGAAGAAGAAAGGATCTGGACCGTTGTTTTGGAATCTTATGTTGTTGATGTACCGGAAG
GTAATTCGGAGGAAGATACGAGATTGTTTGCTGATACGGTTATTAGATTGAATCTTCAGAAACTTGCTTC
GATCACTGAAGCTATGAACTACCCATACGATGTTCCAGATTACGCTTCCGGAGGGTCTGGCTCCGGATCA
AGTGGTGGCAGCGGTACCGGCGAGAAGATCGCCAGCTGTGCCGCCGAGCTGACCTACCTGTGCTGGATGA
TCACCCACAACGGCACCGCCATCAAGAGGGCCACCTTCATGAGCTACAACACCATCATCAGCAACAGCCT
GAGCTTCGACATCGTGAACAAGAGCCTGCAGTTCAAGTACAAGACCCAGAAGGCCACCATCCTGGAGGCC
AGCCTGAAGAAGCTGATCCCCGCCTGGGAGTTCACCATCATCCCTTACAACGGCCAGAAGCACCAGAGCG
ACATCACCGACATCGTGTCCAGCCTGCAGCTGCAGTTCGAGAGCAGCGAGGAGGCCGACAAGGGCAACAG
CCACAGCAAGAAGATGCTGAAGGCCCTGCTGTCCGAGGGCGAGAGCATCTGGGAGATCACCGAGAAGATC
CTGAACAGCTTCGAGTACACCAGCAGGTTCACCAAGACCAAGACCCTGTACCAGTTCCTGTTCCTGGCCA
CATTCATCAACTGCGGCAGGTTCAGCGACATCAAGAACGTGGACCCCAAGAGCTTCAAGCTGGTGCAGAA
CAAGTACCTGGGCGTGATCATTCAGTGCCTGGTGACCGAGACCAAGACAAGCGTGTCCAGGCACATCTAC
TTTTTCAGCGCCAGAGGCAGGATCGACCCCCTGGTGTACCTGGACGAGTTCCTGAGGAACAGCGAGCCCG
TGCTGAAGAGAGTGAACAGGACCGGCAACAGCAGCAGCAACAAGCAGGAGTACCAGCTGCTGAAGGACAA
CCTGGTGCGCAGCTACAACAAGGCCCTGAAGAAGAACGCCCCCTACCCCATCTTCGCTATCAAGAACGGC
CCTAAGAGCCACATCGGCAGGCACCTGATGACCAGCTTTCTGAGCATGAAGGGCCTGACCGAGCTGACAA
ACGTGGTGGGCAACTGGAGCGACAAGAGGGCCTCCGCCGTGGCCAGGACCACCTACACCCACCAGATCAC
CGCCATCCCCGACCACTACTTCGCCCTGGTGTCCAGGTACTACGCCTACGACCCCATCAGCAAGGAGATG
ATCGCCCTGAAGGACGAGACCAACCCCATCGAGGAGTGGCAGCACATCGAGCAGCTGAAGGGCAGCGCCG
AGGGCAGCATCAGATACCCCGCCTGGAACGGCATCATCAGCCAGGAGGTGCTGGACTACCTGAGCAGCTA
CATCAACAGGCGGATCCCCAAGAAAAAGCGGAAGGTGTGAGAATTCCTGTGCCTTCTAGTTGCCAGCCAT
CTGTTGTTTGCCCCTCCCCCGTGCCTTCCTTGACCCTGGAAGGTGCCACTCCCACTGTCCTTTCCTAATA
AAATGAGGAAATTGCATCGCATTGTCTGAGTAGGTGTCATTCTATTCTGGGGGGTGGGGTGGGGCAGGAC
AGCAAGGGGGAGGATTGGGAAGACAATAGCAGGCATGCTGGGGATGCGGTGGGCTCTATGGCTTCTGAGG
CGGAAAGAACCAGCTGGGGCTCTAGGGGGTATCCCCACGCGCCCTGTAGCGTGTACCGCTGGGAGTTCGT
AGACGGAAACAAACGCAGAATCCAAGCGCGGCCGCCCAGGATACATAGATTACCACAACTCCGAGCCCTT
CCACCGCTAGCGCACTCCTCAGGTGCAGGCTGCCTATCAGAAGGTGGTGGCTGGTGTGGCCAATGCCCTG
GCTCACAAATACCACTGAGATCTTTTTCCCTCTGCCAAAAATTATGGGGACATCATGAAGCCCCTTGAGC
ATCTGACTTCTGGCTAATAAAGGAAATTTATTTTCATTGCAATAGTGTGTTGGAATTTTTTGTGTCTCTC
ACTCGGAAGGACATATGGGAGGGCAAATCATTTAAAACATCAGAATGAGTATTTGGTTTAGAGTTTGGCA
ACATATGCCCATATGCTGGCTGCCATGAACAAAGGTTGGCTATAAAGAGGTCATCAGTATATGAAACAGC
CCCCTGCTGTCCATTCCTTATTCCATAGAAAAGCCTTGACTTGAGGTTAGATTTTTTTTATATTTTGTTT
TGTGTTATTTTTTTCTTTAACATCCCTAAAATTTTCCTTACATGTTTTACTAGCCAGATTTTTCCTCCTC
TCCTGACTACTCCCAGTCATAGCTGTCCCTCTTCTCTTATGGAGATCCCTCGACCTGCAG
