>Addgene plasmid #108764 | pBW2275_pCAG-PV1-PYL-L1-FlpO-28C-NLS-BGHpA | addgene partial sequence | sequence record 216983 | Addgene Partial NGS Result
TGCACCCCCCTCCCCGAGTTGCTGAGCACGGCCCGGCTTCGGGTGCGGGGCTCCGTACGGGGCGTGGCGC
GGGGCTCGCCGTGCCGGGCGGGGGGTGGCGGCAGGTGGGGGTGCCGGGCGGGGCGGGGCCGCCTCGGGCC
GGGGAGGGCTCGGGGGAGGGGCGCGGCGGCCCCCGGAGCGCCGGCGGCTGTCGAGGCGCGGCGAGCCGCA
GCCATTGCCTTTTATGGTAATCGTGCGAGAGGGCGCAGGGACTTCCTTTGTCCCAAATCTGTGCGGAGCC
GAAATCTGGGAGGCGCCGCCGCACCCCCTCTAGCGGGCGCGGGGCGAAGCGGTGCGGCGCCGGCAGGAAG
GAAATGGGCGGGGAGGGCCTTCGTGCGTCGCCGCGCCGCCGTCCCCTTCTCCCTCTCCAGCCTCGGGGCT
GTCCGCGGGGGGACGGCTGCCTTCGGGGGGGACGGGGCAGGGCGGGGTTCGGCTTCTGGCGTGTGACCGG
CGGCTCTAGAGCCTCTGCTAACCATGTTCATGCCTTCTTCTTTTTCCTACAGCTCCTGGGCAACGTGCTG
GTTATTGTGCTGTCTCATCATTTTGGCAAAGAATTGATTAATTCGAGCGAAGGCGCGCCCATTACTCGCA
TCCATTCTCAGGCTGTCTCGTCTCGTCTCGCACGCGTGCCGCCACCATGGCGCCAACTCAAGACGAGTTC
ACCCAACTCTCCCAATCAATCGCCGAGTTCCACACGTACCAACTCGGTAACGGCCGTTGCTCATCTCTCC
TAGCTCAGCGAATCCACGCGCCGCCGGAAACAGTATGGTCCGTGGTGAGACGTTTCGATAGGCCACAGAT
TTACAAACACTTCATCAAAAGCTGTAACGTGAGTGAAGATTTCGAGATGCGAGTGGGATGCACGCGCGAC
GTGAACGTGATAAGTGGATTACCGGCGAATACGTCTCGAGAGAGATTAGATCTGTTGGACGATGATCGGA
GAGTGACTGGGTTTAGTATAACCGGTGGTGAACATAGGCTGAGGAATTATAAATCGGTTACGACGGTTCA
TAGATTTGAGAAAGAAGAAGAAGAAGAAAGGATCTGGACCGTTGTTTTGGAATCTTATGTTGTTGATGTA
CCGGAAGGTAATTCGGAGGAAGATACGAGATTGTTTGCTGATACGGTTATTAGATTGAATCTTCAGAAAC
TTGCTTCGATCACTGAAGCTATGAACTACCCATACGATGTTCCAGATTACGCTTCCGGAGGGTCTGGCTC
CGGATCAAGTGGTGGCAGCGGTACCGGCGAGAAGATCGCCAGCTGTGCCGCCGAGCTGACCTACCTGTGC
TGGATGATCACCCACAACGGCACCGCCATCAAGAGGGCCACCTTCATGAGCTACAACACCATCATCAGCA
ACAGCCTGAGCTTCGACATCGTGAACAAGAGCCTGCAGTTCAAGTACAAGACCCAGAAGGCCACCATCCT
GGAGGCCAGCCTGAAGAAGCTGATCCCCGCCTGGGAGTTCACCATCATCCCTTACAACGGCCAGAAGCAC
CAGAGCGACATCACCGACATCGTGTCCAGCCTGCAGCTGCAGTTCGAGAGCAGCGAGGAGGCCGACAAGG
GCAACAGCCACAGCAAGAAGATGCTGAAGGCCCTGCTGTCCGAGGGCGAGAGCATCTGGGAGATCACCGA
GAAGATCCTGAACAGCTTCGAGTACACCAGCAGGTTCACCAAGACCAAGACCCTGTACCAGTTCCTGTTC
CTGGCCACATTCATCAACTGCGGCAGGTTCAGCGACATCAAGAACGTGGACCCCAAGAGCTTCAAGCTGG
TGCAGAACAAGTACCTGGGCGTGATCATTCAGTGCCTGGTGACCGAGACCAAGACAAGCGTGTCCAGGCA
CATCTACTTTTTCAGCGCCAGAGGCAGGATCGACCCCCTGGTGTACCTGGACGAGTTCCTGAGGAACAGC
GAGCCCGTGCTGAAGAGAGTGAACAGGACCGGCAACAGCAGCAGCAACAAGCAGGAGTACCAGCTGCTGA
AGGACAACCTGGTGCGCAGCTACAACAAGGCCCTGAAGAAGAACGCCCCCTACCCCATCTTCGCTATCAA
GAACGGCCCTAAGAGCCACATCGGCAGGCACCTGATGACCAGCTTTCTGAGCATGAAGGGCCTGACCGAG
CTGACAAACGTGGTGGGCAACTGGAGCGACAAGAGGGCCTCCGCCGTGGCCAGGACCACCTACACCCACC
AGATCACCGCCATCCCCGACCACTACTTCGCCCTGGTGTCCAGGTACTACGCCTACGACCCCATCAGCAA
GGAGATGATCGCCCTGAAGGACGAGACCAACCCCATCGAGGAGTGGCAGCACATCGAGCAGCTGAAGGGC
AGCGCCGAGGGCAGCATCAGATACCCCGCCTGGAACGGCATCATCAGCCAGGAGGTGCTGGACTACCTGA
GCAGCTACATCAACAGGCGGATCCCCAAGAAAAAGCGGAAGGTGTGAGAATTCCTGTGCCTTCTAGTTGC
CAGCCATCTGTTGTTTGCCCCTCCCCCGTGCCTTCCTTGACCCTGGAAGGTGCCACTCCCACTGTCCTTT
CCTAATAAAATGAGGAAATTGCATCGCATTGTCTGAGTAGGTGTCATTCTATTCTGGGGGGTGGGGTGGG
GCAGGACAGCAAGGGGGAGGATTGGGAAGACAATAGCAGGCATGCTGGGGATGCGGTGGGCTCTATGGCT
TCTGAGGCGGAAAGAACCAGCTGGGGCTCTAGGGGGTATCCCCACGCGCCCTGTAGCGTGTACCGCTGGG
AGTTCGTAGACGGAAACAAACGCAGAATCCAAGCGCGGCCGCCCAGGATACATAGATTACCACAACTCCG
AGCCCTTCCACCGCTAGCGCACTCCTCAGGTGCAGGCTGCCTATCAGAAGGTGGTGGCTGGTGTGGCCAA
TGCCCTGGCTCACAAATACCACTGAGATCTTTTTCCCTCTGCCAAAAATTATGGGGACATCATGAAGCCC
CTTGAGCATCTGACTTCTGGCTAATAAAGGAAATTTATTTTCATTGCAATAGTGTGTTGGAATTTTTTGT
GTCTCTCACTCGGAAGGACATATGGGAGGGCAAATCATTTAAAACATCAGAATGAGTATTTGGTTTAGAG
TTTGGCAACATATGCCCATATGCTGGCTGCCATGAACAAAGGTTGGCTATAAAGAGGTCATCAGTATATG
AAACAGCCCCCTGCTGTCCATTCCTTATTCCATAGAAAAGCCTTGACTTGAGGTTAGATTTTTTTTATAT
TTTGTTTTGTGTTATTTTTTTCTTTAACATCCCTAAAATTTTTCTTACATGTTTTACTAGCCAGATTTTT
CCTCCTCTCCTGACTACTCCCAGTCATAGCTGTCCCTCTTCTCTTATGGAGATCCCTCGACCTGCAGCCC
AAGCTTGGCGTAATCATGGTCATAGCTGTTTCCTGTGTGAAATTGTTATCCGCTCACAATTCCACACAAC
ATACGAGCCGGAAGCATAAAGTGTAAAGCCTGGGGTGCCTAATGAGTGAGCTAACTCACATTAATTGCGT
TGCGCTCACTGCCCGCTTTCCAGTCGGGAAACCTGTCGTGCCAGCGGATCCGCATCTCAATTAGTCAGCA
ACCATAGTCCCGCCCCTAACTCCGCCCAGTTCCGCCCATTCTCCGCCCCATGGCTGACTAATTTTTTTTA
TTTATGCAGAGGCCGAGGCCGCCTCGGCCTCTGAGCTATTCCAGAAGTAGTGAGGAGGCTTTTTTGGAGG
CCTAGGCTTTTGCAAAAAGCTAACTTGTTTATTGCAGCTTATAATGGTTACAAATAAAGCAATAGCATCA
CAAATTTCACAAATAAAGCATTTTTTTCACTGCATTCTAGTTGTGGTTTGTCCAAACTCATCAATGTATC
TTATCATGTCTGGATCCGCTGCATTAATGAATCGGCCAACGCGCGGGGAGAGGCGGTTTGCGTATTGGGC
GCTCTTCCGCTTCCTCGCTCACTGACTCGCTGCGCTCGGTCGTTCGGCTGCGGCGAGCGGTATCAGCTCA
CTCAAAGGCGGTAATACGGTTATCCACAGAATCAGGGGATAACGCAGGAAAGAACATGTGAGCAAAAGGC
CAGCAAAAGGCCAGGAACCGTAAAAAGGCCGCGTTGCTGGCGTTTTTCCATAGGCTCCGCCCCCCTGACG
AGCATCACAAAAATCGACGCTCAAGTCAGAGGTGGCGAAACCCGACAGGACTATAAAGATACCAGGCGTT
TCCCCCTGGAAGCTCCCTCGTGCGCTCTCCTGTTCCGACCCTGCCGCTTACCGGATACCTGTCCGCCTTT
CTCCCTTCGGGAAGCGTGGCGCTTTCTCATAGCTCACGCTGTAGGTATCTCAGTTCGGTGTAGGTCGTTC
GCTCCAAGCTGGGCTGTGTGCACGAACCCCCCGTTCAGCCCGACCGCTGCGCCTTATCCGGTAACTATCG
TCTTGAGTCCAACCCGGTAAGACACGACTTATCGCCACTGGCAGCAGCCACTGGTAACAGGATTAGCAGA
GCGAGGTATGTAGGCGGTGCTACAGAGTTCTTGAAGTGGTGGCCTAACTACGGCTACACTAGAAGAACAG
TATTTGGTATCTGCGCTCTGCTGAAGCCAGTTACCTTCGGAAAAAGAGTTGGTAGCTCTTGATCCGGCAA
ACAAACCACCGCTGGTAGCGGTGGTTTTTTTGTTTGCAAGCAGCAGATTACGCGCAGAAAAAAAGGATCT
CAAGAAGATCCTTTGATCTTTTCTACGGGGTCTGACGCTCAGTGGAACGAAAACTCACGTTAAGGGATTT
TGGTCATGAGATTATCAAAAAGGATCTTCACCTAGATCCTTTTAAATTAAAAATGAAGTTTTAAATCAAT
CTAAAGTATATATGAGTAAACTTGGTCTGACAGTTACCAATGCTTAATCAGTGAGGCACCTATCTCAGCG
ATCTGTCTATTTCGTTCATCCATAGTTGCCTGACTCCCCGTCGTGTAGATAACTACGATACGGGAGGGCT
TACCATCTGGCCCCAGTGCTGCAATGATACCGCGAGACCCACGCTCACCGGCTCCAGATTTATCAGCAAT
AAACCAGCCAGCCGGAAGGGCCGAGCGCAGAAGTGGTCCTGCAACTTTATCCGCCTCCATCCAGTCTATT
AATTGTTGCCGGGAAGCTAGAGTAAGTAGTTCGCCAGTTAATAGTTTGCGCAACGTTGTTGCCATTGCTA
CAGGCATCGTGGTGTCACGCTCGTCGTTTGGTATGGCTTCATTCAGCTCCGGTTCCCAACGATCAAGGCG
AGTTACATGATCCCCCATGTTGTGCAAAAAAGCGGTTAGCTCCTTCGGTCCTCCGATCGTTGTCAGAAGT
AAGTTGGCCGCAGTGTTATCACTCATGGTTATGGCAGCACTGCATAATTCTCTTACTGTCATGCCATCCG
TAAGATGCTTTTCTGTGACTGGTGAGTACTCAACCAAGTCATTCTGAGAATAGTGTATGCGGCGACCGAG
TTGCTCTTGCCCGGCGTCAATACGGGATAATACCGCGCCACATAGCAGAACTTTAAAAGTGCTCATCATT
GGAAAACGTTCTTCGGGGCGAAAACTCTCAAGGATCTTACCGCTGTTGAGATCCAGTTCGATGTAACCCA
CTCGTGCACCCAACTGATCTTCAGCATCTTTTACTTTCACCAGCGTTTCTGGGTGAGCAAAAACAGGAAG
GCAAAATGCCGCAAAAAAGGGAATAAGGGCGACACGGAAATGTTGAATACTCATACTCTTCCTTTTTCAA
TATTATTGAAGCATTTATCAGGGTTATTGTCTCATGAGCGGATACATATTTGAATGTATTTAGAAAAATA
AACAAATAGGGGTTCCGCGCACATTTCCCCGAAAAGTGCCACCTGGGTCGACATTGATTATTGACTAGTT
ATTAATAGTAATCAATTACGGGGTCATTAGTTCATAGCCCATATATGGAGTTCCGCGTTACATAACTTAC
GGTAAATGGCCCGCCTGGCTGACCGCCCAACGACCCCCGCCCATTGACGTCAATAATGACGTATGTTCCC
ATAGTAACGCCAATAGGGACTTTCCATTGACGTCAATGGGTGGAGTATTTACGGTAAACTGCCCACTTGG
CAGTACATCAAGTGTATCATATGCCAAGTACGCCCCCTATTGACGTCAATGACGGTAAATGGCCCGCCTG
GCATTATGCCCAGTACATGACCTTATGGGACTTTCCTACTTGGCAGTACATCTACGTATTAGTCATCGCT
ATTACCATGGTCGAGGTGAGCCCCACGTTCTGCTTCACTCTCCCCATCTCCCCCCCCTCCCCACCCCCAA
TTTTGTATTTATTTATTTTTTAATTATTTTGTGCAGCGATGGGGGCGGGGGGGGGGGGG
